Addgene plasmid #29169: pEMS1368
Purpose: Expression of the eGFP reporter gene was not detected in the brain using eGFP. Untested in the eye.
Depositing lab: Elizabeth Simpson. Depositing organization: University of British Columbia. Publication: A regulatory toolbox of MiniPromoters to drive selective expression in the brain. Portales-Casamar E, Swanson DJ, Liu L, de Leeuw CN, Banks KG, Ho Sui SJ, Fulton DL, Ali J, Amirabbasi M, Arenillas DJ, Babyak N, Black SF, Bonaguro RJ, Brauer E, Candido TR, Castellarin M, Chen J, Chen Y, Cheng JC, Chopra V, Docking TR, Dreolini L, D'Souza CA, Flynn EK, Glenn R, Hatakka K, Hearty TG, Imanian B, Jiang S, Khorasan-zadeh S, Komljenovic I, Laprise S, Liao NY, Lim JS, Lithwick S, Liu F, Liu J, Lu M, McConechy M, McLeod AJ, Milisavljevic M, Mis J, O'Connor K, Palma B, Palmquist DL, Schmouth JF, Swanson MI, Tam B, Ticoll A, Turner JL, Varhol R, Vermeulen J, Watkins RF, Wilson G, Wong BK, Wong SH, Wong TY, Yang GS, Ypsilanti AR, Jones SJ, Holt RA, Goldowitz D, Wasserman WW, Simpson EM. Proc Natl Acad Sci U S A. 2010 Sep 21. 107(38):16589-94. 10.1073/pnas.1009158107 PubMed 20807748.
Backbone
  Vector backbone: pEMS1306
  Backbone size w/o insert (bp): 16454
  Vector type: Pleiades Promoter Project [sic, Pleaides Plieades]
Growth in bacteria
  Bacterial resistance: Ampicillin, 100 μg/mL
  Growth temperature: 37°C
  Growth strain: DH5alpha
  Growth instructions: DH10B
  Copy number: High Copy
Gene/Insert
  Gene/Insert name: Ple104 (alt names: HAP1; huntingtin-associated protein 1)
  Species: H. sapiens (human)
  Insert size (bp): 2329
  Entrez Gene: HAP1 (a.k.a. HAP2, HIP5, HLP, hHLP1)
  Tag / fusion protein: EGFP-NLS (C terminal on backbone)
  Cloning method: Restriction Enzyme; 5′ cloning site FseI (unknown if destroyed); 3′ cloning site AscI (unknown if destroyed)
  Sequencing primers: 5′ Unknown
Terms and licenses: Academic/Nonprofit Terms; Industry Terms: Not Available to Industry
Depositor comments: Insert was not sequence confirmed, ends may be different and may contain some internal SNPs (sequence is based on initial cloning design, and not necessarirly final cloning design)
How to cite: pEMS1368 was a gift from Elizabeth Simpson (Addgene plasmid # 29169 ; http://n2t.net/addgene:29169 ; RRID:Addgene_29169)
