[The description below was written by a language model from this plasmid's Addgene catalogue record.]
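Description:
pEMS1368 is a Pleiades Promoter Project plasmid built on the large pEMS1306 backbone (about 16.5 kb without insert). It is propagated in E. coli as a high-copy plasmid under ampicillin selection. The record does not include a feature table, so the origin of replication, any mammalian selection markers and any genomic targeting elements in the backbone are not stated here.

The payload is Ple104, a roughly 2.3 kb human MiniPromoter designed from regulatory sequence of the HAP1 gene (huntingtin-associated protein 1). It was cloned between FseI and AscI sites, upstream of a backbone-encoded EGFP-NLS reporter. Although the catalogue lists EGFP-NLS as a C-terminal tag, Ple104 is a regulatory element rather than a coding sequence. The arrangement is best read as a promoter-reporter cassette, in which the MiniPromoter drives a nuclear-localised green fluorescent protein so that expressing cells can be identified by labelled nuclei.

The construct belongs to a toolbox of compact human promoters meant to give selective, region- or cell-type-restricted expression in the brain. For this design the recorded result is negative: eGFP reporter expression was not detected in the brain, and the construct was not tested in the eye. It is therefore mainly useful as a reference or a starting point for redesigning HAP1-based regulatory elements, not as a validated driver. The depositor notes that the insert was not sequence confirmed. The recorded sequence reflects the initial cloning design, so the ends may differ and internal SNPs may be present.
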