>Addgene plasmid #29169 | pEMS1368 | addgene partial sequence | sequence record 39493 | EGFP-N 5'-CGTCGCCGTCCAGCTCGACCAG-3'
GCTCACCATGGTGGCGGAAGTTCCTATACCTTTTGAAGAATAGGAACTTCGGCGCGCCCTCGAGTCTGCC
GTCCGCTGCTGCGGCGGGACCTTTATAACCTGCGCCAGCCGCCGGGCCGGACCACGCGTAGGGGTGGGGG
CTGCCGAGAAGCAACTAGTGGCAAGCGGGACTCAGAGCCGCGCGGGAGGGGAGCTAGTGGTGACGGAACA
GAGCACAGTAAGAAAAGCAGGGCAAGAAGGGCGAGTGCAAGTTCCGGATGGCTCCGAGTTGGGATGGGAG
CGAAAGATTTTTTCTGCCCTCTCCATCTCCGGAGAATGGTTCTGCCCAAAGCCGCGGCTGCCCCAGCACT
CGCGGGTCCCTGGCTGGGGGCAGCCCCTCCCCAGCTGCCGCGCCGGGGTTTCGGGTGCCTTCCCTGGTGT
AGAAGCTGCCAACCCAACGTTGTGCATACGGTCTGGGGTGGCCAGTGCATTAGGGCAGCGCTGCGTCTTT
CCCGGTTGACTGGGAGAGACATTCCAAACTCCAGTGCGCTTCCAACGTGCTGCAACCCTGCCTGGCGCTG
CAACCCTGCCTGGCGCTGCAACCCTGCCTGGCGCTGCAACCCTGCCTGGCGCTGCAACCCTGACCCTCGC
GCTCACACCCCAGTGCTCGCGCCACTCGACGTCTTCCATTTGATTGGATTAACTGTTCTTCACCTCCA
