>Addgene plasmid #29169 | pEMS1368 | addgene partial sequence | sequence record 39639 | pEMS1307-fwd 5'-ccgcacgtctaagaaaccat-3'
TCGTCTTCAAGAATTAATTCCGATCATATTCAATAACCCTTAATGAATTCGAGCTCCTAGGCCGGCCAAG
TTAAAGGGGAACCTCTGAGGGCCTAGGCCCTCAAGTCCCCCATTCTCTGCTGATGTAAGGAGGGACTGTA
CCTGGGTTCTGGGGTGGGGGTGAGGGCTATGGCGGCCACTGCCTGGTTCTGGAGGGGAAGGCCTGGATCA
GAGATGGGGGAGGGCCCCCGAAAGGCCTGCAGGAGACAGCAGGACTGCGGCGGGGGTGAGGAGGTCTCCC
CTGTTCCTAGTTCAGGGTGCCCCTCCACCCTGCTCCCCTGCAGAAAGTAACCCCGGTGCCTGTCCCCCCC
AGGTCCCTGGCACCGACCCTTAGGGGCTCTTTCTATTACCTACCCTGTTCCAGGTGTTTTTTTTCCCANG
GTCAGGCCAGGGGAGGGGGCAGGAGGAGGGGCCTGAGCCACCTGTGTGCTGCCCAGGGCTGGGCACTGGA
GTGAATGTGCCCCAGGTTCAGGGGGTGTGCACAATTAGGTGGTGGGTGGTCTGGCTTTGCAGCCTGGCAA
GTCTTCTGCACCCTCC
